>Addgene plasmid #223306 | pTag4C_NLGN1-CTEV-2xHA-PBM(TTRV) | addgene full sequence | sequence record 449413 | Addgene NGS Result
ATGCATTAGTTATTAATAGTAATCAATTACGGGGTCATTAGTTCATAGCCCATATATGGAGTTCCGCGTT
ACATAACTTACGGTAAATGGCCCGCCTGGCTGACCGCCCAACGACCCCCGCCCATTGACGTCAATAATGA
CGTATGTTCCCATAGTAACGCCAATAGGGACTTTCCATTGACGTCAATGGGTGGAGTATTTACGGTAAAC
TGCCCACTTGGCAGTACATCAAGTGTATCATATGCCAAGTACGCCCCCTATTGACGTCAATGACGGTAAA
TGGCCCGCCTGGCATTATGCCCAGTACATGACCTTATGGGACTTTCCTACTTGGCAGTACATCTACGTAT
TAGTCATCGCTATTACCATGGTGATGCGGTTTTGGCAGTACATCAATGGGCGTGGATAGCGGTTTGACTC
ACGGGGATTTCCAAGTCTCCACCCCATTGACGTCAATGGGAGTTTGTTTTGGCACCAAAATCAACGGGAC
TTTCCAAAATGTCGTAACAACTCCGCCCCATTGACGCAAATGGGCGGTAGGCGTGTACGGTGGGAGGTCT
ATATAAGCAGAGCTGGTTTAGTGAACCGTCAGATCCGCTAGCGATTACGCCAAGCTCGAAATTAACCCTC
ACTAAAGGGAACAAAAGCTGGAGCTCCACCGCGGTGGCGGCCGCTCGATCAACAAGTTTGTACAAAAAAG
CAGGCTCCATGGCACTTCCCAGATGCATGTGGCCAAATTATGTTTGGAGAGCTATGATGGCATGTGTGGT
CCACAGGGGATCCGGTGCCCCATTGACTCTCTGCTTGTTGGGATGTTTGCTACAGACTTTTCACGTACTC
TCTCAAAAGTATCCATACGACGTTCCGGACTACGCATTGGATGATGTAGACCCATTGGTTACTACTAACT
TTGGCAAGATTAGGGGAATTAAGAAAGAACTCAATAATGAAATTTTGGGTCCTGTCATTCAGTTTCTTGG
GGTTCCATATGCCGCTCCACCAACAGGAGAACATCGTTTCCAGCCTCCAGAACCACCATCTCCCTGGTCT
GACATCCGGAACGCCACTCAGTTTGCTCCTGTATGTCCCCAGAATATCATTGATGGCAGATTGCCTGAAG
TTATGCTTCCTGTGTGGTTCACTAATAACTTGGATGTGGTTTCATCATACGTCCAAGACCAGAGTGAAGA
CTGTCTATACTTAAACATCTATGTCCCAACTGAAGATGATATTCGGGACAGTGGGGGTCCCAAACCAGTG
ATGGTGTACATCCATGGCGGCTCTTACATGGAAGGTACTGGAAATCTGTATGATGGGAGTGTCTTGGCAA
GCTATGGCAATGTGATCGTCATCACAGTCAACTATCGGCTTGGGGTACTTGGCTTCTTGAGCACAGGGGA
TCAGGCTGCCAAAGGAAACTACGGGCTCCTTGACCTCATCCAGGCCCTAAGATGGACCAGCGAGAACATT
GGGTTCTTTGGTGGTGACCCCTTGCGAATCACTGTGTTTGGATCAGGCGCTGGGGGTTCATGTGTCAACC
TGCTGACTTTATCCCATTATTCTGAAGGACTTTTTCAACGAGCAATAGCTCAGAGTGGAACAGCCCTTTC
CAGCTGGGCTGTTAGTTTCCAGCCTGCAAAATACGCTAGAATTCTGGCCACAAAAGTTGGCTGCAATGTT
TCAGATACAGTAGAGTTAGTAGAATGCCTGCAGAAGAAGCCTTACAAAGAACTTGTTGATCAAGATGTTC
AACCAGCCCGATACCACATAGCCTTTGGACCTGTGATCGATGGTGATGTAATACCAGATGACCCTCAGAT
ACTGATGGAACAAGGAGAGTTCCTCAACTATGATATAATGTTGGGAGTTAACCAAGGGGAAGGGTTGAAG
TTTGTCGAAAATATAGTAGATAGTGATGATGGTGTATCAGCCAGTGATTTCGACTTTGCTGTTTCTAATT
TTGTTGATAATTTATATGGATATCCTGAAGGCAAAGATGTTTTGAGAGAAACCATTAAATTCATGTATAC
TGACTGGGCTGATCGCCATAATCCTGAAACTAGAAGGAAGACATTGTTGGCTTTGTTTACGGACCATCAA
TGGGTAGCACCTGCTGTGGCCACAGCAGACCTTCACTCGAACTTTGGCTCACCTACATACTTCTATGCCT
TTTATCATCATTGCCAAACAGATCAAGTTCCAGCTTGGGCTGATGCAGCTCATGGGGATGAGGTTCCCTA
TGTGTTGGGAATCCCCATGATTGGCCCTACAGAGTTATTTCCTTGCAATTTCTCCAAGAATGATGTGATG
TTGAGTGCAGTAGTAATGACATACTGGACGAATTTTGCTAAAACTGGTGACCCAAATCAACCAGTTCCTC
AAGACACAAAATTCATCCATACCAAACCCAACCGCTTTGAAGAAGTAGCATGGACCAGATATTCCCAGAA
AGACCAGCTTTATCTCCATATTGGATTAAAACCGAGAGTTAAAGAGCATTACAGAGCCAATAAGGTAAAT
CTCTGGCTGGAGCTGGTACCTCATCTGCATAATCTCAATGACATTTCTCAGTATACCTCGACAACAACTA
AAGTGCCATCCACGGACATCACTCTCAGACCTACAAGGAAGAATTCCACACCAGTCACATCAGCCTTTCC
CACTGCCAAACAGGATGATCCCAAGCAACAACCAAGCCCCTTCTCGGTGGATCAGAGGGACTACTCCACA
GAGCTAAGTGTCACTATCGCAGTGGGGGCCTCTCTGCTGTTTCTCAACATCTTGGCTTTTGCAGCCCTGT
ACTACAAGAAGGATAAGAGGAGACATGATGTCCACCGGAGGTGCAGCCCTCAGCGCACGACCACCAACGA
CCTAACCCATGCTCCAGAAGAGGAAATTATGTCTCTCCAAATGAAGCACACTGACTTGGATCACGAGTGT
GAGTCCATCCATCCACATGAGGTGGTTCTTCGGACCGCCTGTCCCCCAGATTATACTCTAGCTATGAGGA
GGTCACCTGATGATATTCCACTAATGACACCTAACACCATCACAATGATTCCCAACACTATACCAGGGAT
TCAGCCCTTACATACATTCAACACATTTACTGGAGGACAGAATAATACACTGCCCCATCCCCACCCACAC
CCCCATTCACATTCAACAACCAGGGTAGACCCAGCTTTCTTGTACAAAGTGGTTGATCGAGGAGGTGGAG
GTAGCGGAGGTGGAGGTAGCAAGAGCATGTCTAGCATGGTGTCAGACACTAGCTGCACATTCCCTTCATC
TGATGGTATATTCTGGAAGCATTGGATTCAAACCAAGGATGGGCAGTGTGGCAGTCCATTAGTATCAACT
AGAGATGGGTTCATTGTTGGTATACACTCAGCATCGAATTTCACCAACACAAACAATTATTTCACAAGCG
TGCCGAAAAACTTCATGGAATTGTTGACAAATCAGGAGGCGCAGCAGTGGGTTAGTGGTTGGCGATTAAA
CGCTGACTCAGTATTGTGGGGGGGCCATAAAGTTTTCATGCCCAAACCTGGCTACCCATACGATGTTCCT
GACTATGCGGGCTATCCCTATGACGTCCCGGACTATGCATCACATTCAACAACCAGGGTATAGAAGCTTA
TCGATACCGTCGACAACTCGAGGATTACAAGGATGACGACGATAAGTAGGGCCCGGTACCTTAATTAATT
AAGGTACCAGGTAAGTGTACCCAATTCGCCCTATAGTGAGTCGTATTACAATTCACTCGATCGCCCTTCC
CAACAGTTGCGCAGCCTGAATGGCGAATGGAGATCCAATTTTTAAGTGTATAATGTGTTAAACTACTGAT
TCTAATTGTTTGTGTATTTTAGATTCACAGTCCCAAGGCTCATTTCAGGCCCCTCAGTCCTCACAGTCTG
TTCATGATCATAATCAGCCATACCACATTTGTAGAGGTTTTACTTGCTTTAAAAAACCTCCCACACCTCC
CCCTGAACCTGAAACATAAAATGAATGCAATTGTTGTTGTTAACTTGTTTATTGCAGCTTATAATGGTTA
CAAATAAAGCAATAGCATCACAAATTTCACAAATAAAGCATTTTTTTCACTGCATTCTAGTTGTGGTTTG
TCCAAACTCATCAATGTATCTTAACGCGTAAATTGTAAGCGTTAATATTTTGTTAAAATTCGCGTTAAAT
TTTTGTTAAATCAGCTCATTTTTTAACCAATAGGCCGAAATCGGCAAAATCCCTTATAAATCAAAAGAAT
AGACCGAGATAGGGT
[37 nt withheld, positions 4286-4322]
AAAGAACGTGGACTCCAACGTCAAAGG
[49 nt withheld, positions 4350-4398]
T
[91 nt withheld, positions 4400-4490]
G
[124 nt withheld, positions 4492-4615]
CAGGTGGCACTTTTCGGGGAAATGTGCGCGGAACCCCTATTTGTTTATTTTTCTAAATACATTCAAATAT
GTATCCGCTCATGAGACAATAACCCTGATAAATGCTTCAATAATATTGAAAAAGGAAGAATCCTGAGGCG
GAAAGAACCAGCTGTGGAATGTGTGTCAGTTAGGGTGTGGAAAGTCCCCAGGCTCCCCAGCAGGCAGAAG
TATGCAAAGCATGCATCTCAATTAGTCAGCAACCAGGTGTGGAAAGTCCCCAGGCTCCCCAGCAGGCAGA
AGTATGCAAAGCATGCATCTCAATTAGTCAGCAACCATAGTCCCGCCCCTAACTCCGCCCATCCCGCCCC
TAACTCCGCCCAGTTCCGCCCATTCTCCGCCCCATGGCTGACTAATTTTTTTTATTTATGCAGAGGCCGA
GGCCGCCTCGGCCTCTGAGCTATTCCAGAAGTAGTGAGGAGGCTTTTTTGGAGGCCTAGGCTTTTGCAAA
GATCGATCAAGAGACAGGATGAGGATCGTTTCGCATGATTGAACAAGATGGATTGCACGCAGGTTCTCCG
GCCGCTTGGGTGGAGAGGCTATTCGGCTATGACTGGGCACAACAGACAATCGGCTGCTCTGATGCCGCCG
TGTTCCGGCTGTCAGCGCAGGGGCGCCCGGTTCTTTTTGTCAAGACCGACCTGTCCGGTGCCCTGAATGA
ACTGCAAGACGAGGCAGCGCGGCTATCGTGGCTGGCCACGACGGGCGTTCCTTGCGCAGCTGTGCTCGAC
GTTGTCACTGAAGCGGGAAGGGACTGGCTGCTATTGGGCGAAGTGCCGGGGCAGGATCTCCTGTCATCTC
ACCTTGCTCCTGCCGAGAAAGTATCCATCATGGCTGATGCAATGCGGCGGCTGCATACGCTTGATCCGGC
TACCTGCCCATTCGACCACCAAGCGAAACATCGCATCGAGCGAGCACGTACTCGGATGGAAGCCGGTCTT
GTCGATCAGGATGATCTGGACGAAGAACATCAGGGGCTCGCGCCAGCCGAACTGTTCGCCAGGCTCAAGG
CGAGCATGCCCGACGGCGAGGATCTCGTCGTGACCCATGGCGATGCCTGCTTGCCGAATATCATGGTGGA
AAATGGCCGCTTTTCTGGATTCATCGACTGTGGCCGGCTGGGTGTGGCGGACCGCTATCAGGACATAGCG
TTGGCTACCCGTGATATTGCTGAAGAACTTGGCGGCGAATGGGCTGACCGCTTCCTCGTGCTTTACGGTA
TCGCCGCTCCCGATTCGCAGCGCATCGCCTTCTATCGCCTTCTTGACGAGTTCTTCTGAGCGGGACTCTG
GGGTTCGAAATGACCGACCAAGCGACGCCCAACCTGCCATCACGAGATTTCGATTCCACCGCCGCCTTCT
ATGAAAGGTTGGGCTTCGGAATCGTTTTCCGGGACGCCGGCTGGATGATCCTCCAGCGCGGGGATCTCAT
GCTGGAGTTCTTCGCCCACCCTAGGGGGAGGCTAACTGAAACACGGAAGGAGACAATACCGGAAGGAACC
CGCGCTATGACGGCAATAAAAAGACAGAATAAAACGCACGGTGTTGGGTCGTTTGTTCATAAACGCGGGG
TTCGGTCCCAGGGCTGGCACTCTGTCGATACCCCACCGAGACCCCATTGGGGCCAATACGCCCGCGTTTC
TTCCTTTTCCCCACCCCACCCCCCAAGTTCGGGTGAAGGCCCAGGGCTCGCAGCCAACGTCGGGGCGGCA
GGCCCTGCCATAGCCTCAGGTTACTCATATATACTTTAGATTGATTTAAAACTTCATTTTTAATTTAAAA
GGATCTAGGTGAAGATCCTTTTTGATAATCTCATGACCAAAATCCCTTAACGTGAGTTTTCGTTCCACTG
AGCGTCAGACCCCGTAGAAAAGATCAAAGGATCTTCTTGAGATCCTTTTTTTCTGCGCGTAATCTGCTGC
TTGCAAACAAAAAAACCACCGCTACCAGCGGTGGTTTGTTTGCCGGATCAAGAGCTACCAACTCTTTTTC
CGAAGGTAACTGGCTTCAGCAGAGCGCAGATACCAAATACTGTTCTTCTAGTGTAGCCGTAGTTAGGCCA
CCACTTCAAGAACTCTGTAGCACCGCCTACATACCTCGCTCTGCTAATCCTGTTACCAGTGGCTGCTGCC
AGTGGCGATAAGTCGTGTCTTACCGGGTTGGACTCAAGACGATAGTTACCGGATAAGGCGCAGCGGTCGG
GCTGAACGGGGGGTTCGTGCACACAGCCCAGCTTGGAGCGAACGACCTACACCGAACTGAGATACCTACA
GCGTGAGCTATGAGAAAGCGCCACGCTTCCCGAAGGGAGAAAGGCGGACAGGTATCCGGTAAGCGGCAGG
GTCGGAACAGGAGAGCGCACGAGGGAGCTTCCAGGGGGAAACGCCTGGTATCTTTATAGTCCTGTCGGGT
TTCGCCACCTCTGACTTGAGCGTCGATTTTTGTGATGCTCGTCAGGGGGGCGGAGCCTATGGAAAAACGC
CAGCAACGCGGCCTTTTTACGGTTCCTGGCCTTTTGCTGGCCTTTTGCTCACATGTTCTTTCCTGCGTTA
TCCCCTGATTCTGTGGATAACCGTATTACCGCC
Features (pLannotate 1.2.2; 24 found; start..end, strand, type, name):
     67..370     +  enhancer       CMV enhancer: human cytomegalovirus immediate early enhancer
    371..574     +  promoter       CMV promoter: human cytomegalovirus (CMV) immediate early promoter
    620..638     +  promoter       T3 promoter: promoter for bacteriophage T3 RNA polymerase
    651..676     +  misc_feature   MCS (fragment): pBluescript multiple cloning site
    682..706     +  protein_bind   attB1: mutant version of attB; recombination site for the Gateway® BP reaction BP Clonase™
    709..3177    +  CDS            Nlgn1: NLGN1_MOUSE - Also known as Kiaa1070. Experimental evidence at protein level: Swiss-Prot protein existence level 1. Cell surface protein involved in cell-cell-interactions via its interactions with neurexin family members. Plays a role in synapse function and synaptic signal transmission, and probably mediates its effects by recruiting and clustering other synaptic proteins. May promote the initial formation of synapses, but is not essential for this. In vitro, triggers the de novo formation of presynaptic structures. May be involved in specification of excitatory synapses. Required to maintai
   3179..3203    -  protein_bind   attB2: mutant version of attB; recombination site for the Gateway® BP reaction BP Clonase™
   3241..3540    +  CDS            TEV protease (fragment): tobacco etch virus protease (Kapust et al., 2001)
   3553..3609    +  CDS            3xHA (fragment): three tandem HA epitope tags
   3634..3654    +  misc_feature   MCS (fragment): pBluescript multiple cloning site
   3663..3686    +  CDS            3xFLAG (fragment): three tandem FLAG® epitope tags
   3740..3758    -  promoter       T7 promoter: promoter for bacteriophage T7 RNA polymerase
   3768..3807    +  CDS            lacZα (fragment): LacZα fragment of β-galactosidase; lacZ fragment
   3817..3872    +  intron         small t intron (fragment): SV40 (simian virus 40) small t antigen intron
   3872..4009    +  CDS            large T antigen (fragment): large T antigen from SV40 (simian virus 40)
   4032..4153    +  polyA_signal   SV40 poly(A) signal: SV40 polyadenylation signal
   4187..4615    -  rep_origin     f1 ori (sequence partly withheld): f1 bacteriophage origin of replication; arrow indicates direction of (+) strand synthesis
   4642..4744    +  promoter       AmpR promoter: bla
   4748..5105    +  promoter       SV40 promoter: SV40 enhancer and early promoter
   5140..5934    +  CDS            NeoR/KanR: aminoglycoside phosphotransferase from Tn5; aph(3')-II (or nptII); confers resistance to neomycin, kanamycin, and G418 (Geneticin®)
   5955..6107    +  CDS            ble (fragment): BLE_KLEPN - Experimental evidence at protein level: Swiss-Prot protein existence level 1. Binding protein with a strong affinity to the bleomycin family of antibiotics. Binds to CL990; an antimitotic-antibiotic compound. From Klebsiella pneumoniae.
   6166..6213    +  polyA_signal   HSV TK poly(A) signal: herpes simplex virus thymidine kinase polyadenylation signal (Cole and Stacy, 1985)
   6304..6320    -  polyA_signal   bGH poly(A) signal (fragment): bovine growth hormone polyadenylation signal
   6542..7130    +  rep_origin     ori: high-copy-number ColE1/pMB1/pBR322/pUC origin of replication
