[The description below was written by a language model from this plasmid's Addgene catalogue record and pLannotate feature annotations shown in this document.]
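Description:
pTag4C_NLGN1-CTEV-2xHA-PBM(TTRV) is a 7.2 kb mammalian expression plasmid built on the pTag4C backbone for constitutive expression of a mouse neuroligin-1 (Nlgn1) fusion protein. It replicates in E. coli from a high-copy ColE1/pUC-type origin and also carries an f1 origin. A single NeoR/KanR (Tn5 aminoglycoside phosphotransferase) gene is preceded by both a bacterial bla promoter and the SV40 enhancer/early promoter and followed by an HSV TK polyadenylation signal. It therefore provides kanamycin selection in bacteria and should allow G418 selection in mammalian cells.

The expression cassette is driven by the CMV immediate-early enhancer and promoter and terminated by an SV40 small t intron fragment and the SV40 poly(A) signal; T3 and T7 phage promoters flank the insert region. The Nlgn1 coding sequence sits between attB1 and attB2 sites, which points to a Gateway recombination step in its construction, although the catalogue lists BamHI/SalI restriction cloning. Downstream, in the same orientation, come a TEV protease fragment (the C-terminal "CTEV" half), HA epitopes recorded as 2xHA, and a backbone-derived FLAG sequence. According to the record, the Nlgn1 PDZ-binding motif (TTRV) has been moved to the extreme C-terminus of the fusion, presumably so that it stays accessible to PDZ-domain partners. This motif is not annotated separately, so its position relative to the FLAG tag cannot be confirmed from the feature table.

A CTEV fusion of this kind is typical of split-TEV protein-interaction assays, in which association with a partner carrying the complementary N-terminal TEV fragment restores protease activity and triggers a reporter. The associated publication describes a multiplexed cell-based platform for profiling drug effects, but the record does not state the partner construct or the readout.
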