Addgene plasmid #223306: pTag4C_NLGN1-CTEV-2xHA-PBM(TTRV)
Purpose: constitutive expression of NLGN1 - CTEV fusion with Nlgn1 PDZ binding motif extracted on the C-terminal end
Depositing lab: Michael Wehr. Publication: Polypharmacological profiling across protein target families and cellular pathways using the multiplexed cell-based assay platform safetyProfiler reveals efficacy, potency and side effects of drugs. Popovic L, Brankatschk B, Palladino G, Rossner MJ, Wehr MC. Biomed Pharmacother. 2024 Nov;180:117523. doi: 10.1016/j.biopha.2024.117523. Epub 2024 Oct 14. PubMed 39405910.
Backbone
  Vector backbone: pTag4C
  Vector type: Mammalian Expression
Growth in bacteria
  Bacterial resistance: Kanamycin, 50 μg/mL
  Growth temperature: 37°C
  Growth strain: DH5alpha
  Copy number: High Copy
Gene/Insert
  Gene/Insert name: Nlgn1 - CTEV - PBM (TTRV)
  Species: M. musculus (mouse)
  Entrez Gene: Nlgn1 (a.k.a. 6330415N05Rik, NL1, Nlg1, mKIAA1070)
  Tag / fusion protein: FLAG (C terminal on backbone); 2xHA (C terminal on insert)
  Cloning method: Restriction Enzyme; 5′ cloning site BamHI (unknown if destroyed); 3′ cloning site SalI (unknown if destroyed)
Terms and licenses: Academic/Nonprofit Terms; Industry Terms: Not Available to Industry
How to cite: pTag4C_NLGN1-CTEV-2xHA-PBM(TTRV) was a gift from Michael Wehr (Addgene plasmid # 223306 ; http://n2t.net/addgene:223306 ; RRID:Addgene_223306)
